Addgene plasmid #135217: pDEST mfap4:icre-p2a-tomato
Purpose: Cre coexpressed with tdTomato in macrophages
Depositing lab: David Tobin. Depositing organization: Duke University. Publication: The Macrophage-Specific Promoter mfap4 Allows Live, Long-Term Analysis of Macrophage Behavior during Mycobacterial Infection in Zebrafish. Walton EM, Cronan MR, Beerman RW, Tobin DM. PLoS One. 2015 Oct 7;10(10):e0138949. doi: 10.1371/journal.pone.0138949. eCollection 2015. PONE-D-15-31888 PubMed 26445458.
Backbone
  Vector backbone: pDestTol2UbpA
  Vector type: Cre/Lox ; Zebrafish Expression
Growth in bacteria
  Bacterial resistance: Ampicillin, 100 μg/mL
  Growth temperature: 37°C
  Growth strain: DH5alpha
  Copy number: High Copy
Gene/Insert
  Gene/Insert name: mfap4 promoter with iCre and Tomato
  Species: D. rerio (zebrafish)
  Cloning method: Gateway Cloning
Terms and licenses: Academic/Nonprofit Terms; Industry Terms: Not Available to Industry
How to cite: pDEST mfap4:icre-p2a-tomato was a gift from David Tobin (Addgene plasmid # 135217 ; http://n2t.net/addgene:135217 ; RRID:Addgene_135217)
