[The description below was written by a language model from this plasmid's Addgene catalogue record and pLannotate feature annotations shown in this document.]
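Description:
pDEST mfap4:icre-p2a-tomato is a zebrafish transgenesis plasmid assembled by multisite Gateway cloning into the pDestTol2UbpA destination backbone. It is designed to co-express Cre recombinase and the red fluorescent protein tdTomato in macrophages. It is maintained in E. coli as a high-copy plasmid through a ColE1/pUC-type origin and selected with ampicillin via the β-lactamase gene. pBluescript-derived remnants (a partial M13/f1 origin, lac promoter/operator, T3 and T7 promoters, MCS fragments) are also annotated. The automated annotation does not label Tol2 transposon arms. However, the backbone name implies them, and a short match to medaka tyrosinase near one end fits Tol2-flanking sequence, since Tol2 was originally found in that locus.

The payload follows the usual three-entry Gateway layout. An unannotated segment of about 1.6 kb lies between attB4 and attB1, which is the position of the 5′ entry element. According to the catalogue entry this is the zebrafish mfap4 promoter, a macrophage-specific regulatory region. Between attB1 and attB2 lies the Cre coding sequence (iCre, a codon-improved version, according to the plasmid name), followed after attB2 by tdTomato. The P2A self-cleaving peptide named in the construct is not annotated separately but would occupy the gap upstream of tdTomato, so that a single transcript yields separate Cre and fluorescent proteins. An SV40 polyadenylation signal is annotated downstream, on the opposite strand, and the record does not define any other terminator element.

The construct is used to generate zebrafish in which macrophages are marked red and also carry out loxP recombination. This allows macrophage-restricted lineage labelling or conditional activation of floxed reporters and transgenes, for example in live imaging during mycobacterial infection.
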