Features (pLannotate 1.2.2; 26 found; start..end, strand, type, name):
      7..228     -  rep_origin     M13 ori (fragment) (sequence partly withheld): M13 bacteriophage origin of replication; arrow indicates direction of (+) strand synthesis
    228..515     +  CDS            tyr (fragment) (sequence partly withheld): TYRO_ORYLA - Also known as tyro. Experimental evidence at transcript level: Swiss-Prot protein existence level 2. This is a copper-containing oxidase that functions in the formation of pigments such as melanins and other polyphenolic compounds. From Oryzias latipes (Japanese rice fish) (Japanese killifish).
   1097..1117    +  protein_bind   attB4: mutant version of attB; core recombination site for the Gateway® BP reaction BP Clonase™
   1119..1137    +  promoter       T7 promoter: promoter for bacteriophage T7 RNA polymerase
   1146..1167    -  misc_feature   MCS (fragment): pBluescript multiple cloning site
   2765..2807    -  misc_feature   MCS (fragment): pBluescript multiple cloning site
   2820..2838    -  promoter       T3 promoter: promoter for bacteriophage T3 RNA polymerase
   2839..2859    +  protein_bind   attB1: mutant version of attB; core recombination site for the Gateway® BP reaction BP Clonase™
   2895..3920    +  CDS            cre: RECR_BPP1 - Experimental evidence at protein level: Swiss-Prot protein existence level 1. Catalyzes site-specific recombination between two 34-base- pair LOXP sites. Its role is to maintain the phage genome as a monomeric unit-copy plasmid in the lysogenic state. From Escherichia phage P1 (Bacteriophage P1).
   3922..3946    -  protein_bind   attB2: mutant version of attB; recombination site for the Gateway® BP reaction BP Clonase™
   4026..5455    +  CDS            tdTomato (fragment): tandem dimeric (pseudo-monomeric) derivative of DsRed (Shaner et al., 2004) mammalian codon-optimized
   5457..5477    -  protein_bind   attB3: mutant version of attB; core recombination site for the Gateway® BP reaction BP Clonase™
   5716..5732    +  CDS            lacZα (fragment): LacZα fragment of β-galactosidase; lacZ fragment
   5733..5753    -  protein_bind   attB3: mutant version of attB; core recombination site for the Gateway® BP reaction BP Clonase™
   5757..5777    +  CDS            lacZα (fragment): LacZα fragment of β-galactosidase; lacZ fragment
   5793..5927    -  polyA_signal   SV40 poly(A) signal: SV40 polyadenylation signal
   5950..6033    -  CDS            large T antigen (fragment): large T antigen from SV40 (simian virus 40)
   6599..6639    -  misc_feature   MCS (fragment): pBluescript multiple cloning site
   6652..6670    -  promoter       T3 promoter: promoter for bacteriophage T3 RNA polymerase
   6715..6731    -  protein_bind   lac operator: The lac repressor binds to the lac operator to inhibit transcription in E. coli. This inhibition can be relieved by adding lactose or isopropyl-β-D-thiogalactopyranoside (IPTG). lac repressor encoded by lacI
   6739..6769    -  promoter       lac promoter: promoter for the E. coli lac operon
   6784..6805    -  protein_bind   CAP binding site: CAP binding activates transcription in the presence of cAMP. E. coli catabolite activator protein
   6818..6910    -  CDS            lacI (fragment): lac repressor; lacI; The lac repressor binds to the lac operator to inhibit transcription in E. coli. This inhibition can be relieved by adding lactose or isopropyl-β-D-thiogalactopyranoside (IPTG).
   7093..7681    -  rep_origin     ori: high-copy-number ColE1/pMB1/pBR322/pUC origin of replication
   7852..8712    -  CDS            AmpR: β-lactamase; bla; confers resistance to ampicillin, carbenicillin, and related antibiotics
   8713..8817    -  promoter       AmpR promoter: bla
>Addgene plasmid #135217 | pDEST mfap4:icre-p2a-tomato | addgene full sequence | sequence record 267043 | Addgene NGS Result
CCACCTAAATTGTAAGCGTTAATATTTTGTTAAAATTCGCGTTAAATTTTTGTTAAATCAGCTCATTTTT
TAACCAATAGGCCGAAATCGGCAAAATCCCTTATAAATCAAAAGAATAGACCGAGATAGGGT
[37 nt withheld, positions 133-169]
AAAGAACGTGGACTCCAACGTCAAAGG
[32 nt withheld, positions 197-228]
GCTGGCTAAGAACTCATCAGCCTCCCCGGTCCATCTACCCACGTACCAATGCACCAATTGGCCACAATGA
CGGCTACTACATGGTGCCATTCCTTCCTCTTTATAGGAATGGAGACTACCTCCTGTCCAACAATGCTCTT
GGATACGAGTACGCCTACCTGTTGGACCCAGGTCATTGCACAACACCAGAAATGCCCTCTGATCTGCAAA
AGACGTGAATATCTGTTCAGACACCCATATCCACTCTGTTCCACACAGGTCAGAGGTTTGTCCAGGAGTT
CTTGACAGAGGTGTAAAAAGTACTCAAAAATTTTACTCAAGTGAAAGTACAAGTACTTAGGGAAAATTTT
ACTCAATTAAAAGTAAAAGTATCTGGCTAGAATCTTACTTGAGTAAAAGTAAAAAAGTACTCCATTAAAA
TTGTACTTGAGTATTAAGGAAGTAAAAGTAAAAGCAAGAAAGAAAACTAGAGATTCTTGTTTAAGCTTTT
AATCTCAAAAAACATTAAATGAAATGCATACAAGGTTTTATCCTGCTTTAGAACTGTTTGTATTTAATTA
TCAAACTATAAGACAGACAATCTAATGCCAGTACACGCTACTCAAAGTTGTAAAACCTCAGATTTAACTT
CAGTAGAAGCTGATTCTCAAAATTGTTAGTGTCAAGCCTAGCTCTTTTGGGGCTGAAAAGCAATCCTGCA
GTGCTGAAAAGCCTCTCACAGGCAGCCGATGCGGGAAGAGGTGTATTAGTCTTGATAGAGAGGCTGCAAA
TAGCAGGAAACGTGAGCAGAGACTCCCTGGTGTCTGAAACACAGGCCAGATGGGCCCTCGAGCAGGAAAC
AGCTATGACCATGATTACGCCAAGCTATCAACTTTGTATAGAAAAGTTGGTAATACGACTCACTATAGGG
CGAATTGGGTACCGGGCCCCCCCTCGAGGCGTTTCTTGGTACAGCTGGAAAGGGAATAACGCGGTCAGTA
TGAAAACCATCAGCATCAAGATCAAACAAGTGCCTTAGAAACAGGGCTTTTAAAAGGAAACCTCTTCTCT
TTTAAATGTGTATCTGAAAAATCGAGTCTGAAATGTATGGCTGTTGGTGTAATGACATTTTTCTCTTTGT
TTTCACTTTAAAGCTTTAATAAACTCCTGTATGCAGATTTATGAGATTGTGTCCTGCTATTCTTTGAAAC
AAAAGCTCATTTTCCATTCAAATAATGGGAACTGGATTAATGTACAAAACTGTAAAAGGGCATAAAGCAT
TTGTGGATAAAGCAGAGTTTCCATCTAATGAGACAAAGACAACACACAATAAATGCAACGCTGTGGCTTT
TGAAGGTGAGAGATGCTCTTTGGGATGCTCAAGACAGTTCTGGAGGTAATAATAATAATAATAATACTGA
ACCACTGTGATGACAGACTTTAAGGCATTTTACAATAAGCAAAACAACATTTCAGATGTTTTACAGTGTG
CTGGAATTAAATGCTGCAAAGTCCATTGATGCGTCCCATCACGCACACTTTTTTCTGATCATCATCTGTT
CAAATAAATCACATTACATATGCTGCAGCTTTCTGGATTGTCTGTAGAGGTTTATGGGTGCAAGGCAGGA
GTCCAGCTAGAAGAGCATTGCAATAGTCCAGCTTTTTGGACTAAATGTTGTGCAGTATGATCTCTTAAGA
AGGGTCTGATGTTAAAGAGTGCAAACAATTTTTCACTGAGGGATTCACACATGCAGATATGTCTGATAAT
CAGATCATCCATATAAATTAGAAATATTAAGAAATCGAGTGGATTTACAGCCAGATTCTTAGTGTTCGCT
CTTAACTTGCGCCATTTGATTAGCTCTGTCACTTCAGGTATTCTTGTGTATGCTGAATCAGTCAATGTTA
ACCCAAAGAGAACACTCGACTGGTTCTTGTGTTAGAGAATTTAGAGTCTTGTAAATGCAGACTCCAGGTT
AACATTGCACTTATCTCTGCATTGTGTCCTTTTACTCCTCAACCAAGCTTTTAACCAACCAATGTTTTAT
AGTTGTTTTGAAAAAAGTCATTAGTGTTGTGCAGGTTGAATCGTGTGTTTGTTATCTTCTGCAGAAAAGG
GTTATTTGGTGGGGTTATCATAACATTTGTCTGCGTTTGCAGATTTGGCAGAAAACAGAACCGAGAACTG
CTGTCCTTTCACTCTTCGGTTGTGAAAACAGATTGTTGGGTTTTTGAGGATTGCCTCAAGCAGGTTTTGT
CACAGAGCACGAGACTCAGCATCAGCGATTTAAAGGAGCGTTTGAGTTATTTCCAGCTGAACACACACGG
TGAGTGACTTATTCTGTAGAGCGAGATTATACGAAGAAATAACCTGCAACAATAAGAAGGTGTGAGTGAA
GCTCTTTTACATCTCTTGTAGATAAACTGAGCTGTTGAGGAGAGAGTGAGAAGATTGCTGTAAGTTCTGT
GGCTGTTTTATTCCTTGTGACGATCACATTTACACACGCCATTTTGTCTCGTATTGGTGATTTCTTTCTT
CATGACTTTAGATCGTGGGATCCACTAGTTCTAGAGCGGCCGCCACCGCGGTGGAGCTCCAGCTTTTGTT
CCCTTTAGTGAGGGTTAATTCAAGTTTGTACAAAAAAGCAGGCTCCACCATGGTGCCCAAGAAGAAGAGG
AAAGTCTCCAACCTGCTGACTGTGCACCAAAACCTGCCTGCCCTCCCTGTGGATGCCACCTCTGATGAAG
TCAGGAAGAACCTGATGGACATGTTCAGGGACAGGCAGGCCTTCTCTGAACACACCTGGAAGATGCTCCT
GTCTGTGTGCAGATCCTGGGCTGCCTGGTGCAAGCTGAACAACAGGAAATGGTTCCCTGCTGAACCTGAG
GATGTGAGGGACTACCTCCTGTACCTGCAAGCCAGAGGCCTGGCTGTGAAGACCATCCAACAGCACCTGG
GCCAGCTCAACATGCTGCACAGGAGATCTGGCCTGCCTCGCCCTTCTGACTCCAATGCTGTGTCCCTGGT
GATGAGGAGAATCAGAAAGGAGAATGTGGATGCTGGGGAGAGAGCCAAGCAGGCCCTGGCCTTTGAACGC
ACTGACTTTGACCAAGTCAGATCCCTGATGGAGAACTCTGACAGATGCCAGGACATCAGGAACCTGGCCT
TCCTGGGCATTGCCTACAACACCCTGCTGCGCATTGCCGAAATTGCCAGAATCAGAGTGAAGGACATCTC
CCGCACCGATGGTGGGAGAATGCTGATCCACATTGGCAGGACCAAGACCCTGGTGTCCACAGCTGGTGTG
GAGAAGGCCCTGTCCCTGGGGGTTACCAAGCTGGTGGAGAGATGGATCTCTGTGTCTGGTGTGGCTGATG
ACCCCAACAACTACCTGTTCTGCCGGGTCAGAAAGAATGGTGTGGCTGCCCCTTCTGCCACCTCCCAACT
GTCCACCCGGGCCCTGGAAGGGATCTTTGAGGCCACCCACCGCCTGATCTATGGTGCCAAGGATGACTCT
GGGCAGAGATACCTGGCCTGGTCTGGCCACTCTGCCAGAGTGGGTGCTGCCAGGGACATGGCCAGGGCTG
GTGTGTCCATCCCTGAAATCATGCAGGCTGGTGGCTGGACCAATGTGAACATTGTGATGAACTACATCAG
AAACCTGGACTCTGAGACTGGGGCCATGGTGAGGCTGCTCGAGGATGGGGACGACCCAGCTTTCTTGTAC
AAAGTGGTTGGATCCGGAAGCGGAGCTACTAACTTCAGCCTGCTGAAGCAGGCTGGAGACGTGGAGGAGA
ACCCTGGACCTCTCGAGATGGTGATCAAGGGCGAGGAGGTCATCAAAGAGTTCATGCGCTTCAAGGTGCG
CATGGAGGGCTCCATGAACGGCCACGAGTTCGAGATCGAGGGCGAGGGCGAGGGCCGCCCCTACGAGGGC
ACCCAGACCGCCAAGCTGAAGGTGACCAAGGGCGGCCCCCTGCCCTTCGCCTGGGACATCCTGTCCCCCC
AGTTCATGTACGGCTCCAAGGCGTACGTGAAGCACCCCGCCGACATCCCCGATTACAAGAAGCTGTCCTT
CCCCGAGGGCTTCAAGTGGGAGCGCGTGATGAACTTCGAGGACGGCGGTCTGGTGACCGTGACCCAGGAC
TCCTCCCTGCAGGACGGCACGCTGATCTACAAGGTGAAGATGCGCGGCACCAACTTCCCCCCCGACGGCC
CCGTAATGCAGAAGAAGACCATGGGCTGGGAGGCCTCCACCGAGCGCCTGTACCCCCGCGACGGCGTGCT
GAAGGGCGAGATCCACCAGGCCCTGAAGCTGAAGGACGGCGGCCACTACCTGGTGGAGTTCAAGACCATC
TACATGGCCAAGAAGCCCGTGCAACTGCCCGGCTACTACTACGTGGACACCAAGCTGGACATCACCTCCC
ACAACGAGGACTACACCATCGTGGAACAGTACGAGCGCTCCGAGGGCCGCCACCACCTGTTCCTGGGGCA
TGGCACCGGCAGCACCGGCAGCGGCAGCTCCGGCACCGCCTCCTCCGAGGACAACAACATGGCCGTCATC
AAAGAGTTCATGCGCTTCAAGGTGCGCATGGAGGGCTCCATGAACGGCCACGAGTTCGAGATCGAGGGCG
AGGGCGAGGGCCGCCCCTACGAGGGCACCCAGACCGCCAAGCTGAAGGTGACCAAGGGCGGCCCCCTGCC
CTTCGCCTGGGACATCCTGTCCCCCCAGTTCATGTACGGCTCCAAGGCGTACGTGAAGCACCCCGCCGAC
ATCCCCGATTACAAGAAGCTGTCCTTCCCCGAGGGCTTCAAGTGGGAGCGCGTGATGAACTTCGAGGACG
GCGGTCTGGTGACCGTGACCCAGGACTCCTCCCTGCAGGACGGCACGCTGATCTACAAGGTGAAGATGCG
CGGCACCAACTTCCCCCCCGACGGCCCCGTAATGCAGAAGAAGACCATGGGCTGGGAGGCCTCCACCGAG
CGCCTGTACCCCCGCGACGGCGTGCTGAAGGGCGAGATCCACCAGGCCCTGAAGCTGAAGGACGGCGGCC
ACTACCTGGTGGAGTTCAAGACCATCTACATGGCCAAGAAGCCCGTGCAACTGCCCGGCTACTACTACGT
GGACACCAAGCTGGACATCACCTCCCACAACGAGGACTACACCATCGTGGAACAGTACGAGCGCTCCGAG
GGCCGCCACCACCTGTTCCTGTACGGCATGGACGAGCTGTACAAGTAACAACTTTATTATACATAGTTGA
TATTCTCAGTATCCCCTGCTTATGCACTCACCACTTTTTCCCATTATTTTATTCATGTTGTGTTGCTAAA
TTCAACTACATTCGTATTACCATGTTGTTTCATTTGTTTTTTTTTTATCTCAGCTGTCAAAATAAAAGCA
TTGAAATACAACATTGTTCTATTTTTCATTGTGGTTTTGCATGCCCGGTAAATAAAAAAACAAGGTAATA
AAAATAAGATGCGAAATGAGAAGTATAATTCACTGGCCGTCGTTCAACTTTATTATACATAGTTGATAAT
TCACTGGCCGTCGTTTTACGGTACCATCGATGATGATCCAGACATGATAAGATACATTGATGAGTTTGGA
CAAACCACAACTAGAATGCAGTGAAAAAAATGCTTTATTTGTGAAATTTGTGATGCTATTGCTTTATTTG
TAACCATTATAAGCTGCAATAAACAAGTTAACAACAACAATTGCATTCATTTTATGTTTCAGGTTCAGGG
GGAGGTGTGGGAGGTTTTTTAAAGCAAGTAAAACCTCTACAAATGTGGTATGGCTGATTATGATCCTCTA
GATCAGATCTGCGAAGATACGGCCACGGGTGCTCTTGATCCTGTGGCTGATTTTGGACTGTGCTGCTCGC
AGCTGCTGATGAATCACATACTTCCTCCATTTTCTTCCACTGATTGACTGTTATAATTTCCCTAATTTCC
AGGTCAAGGTGCTGTGCATTGTGGTAATAGATGTGACATGACGTCACTTCCAAAGGACCAATGAACATGT
CTGACCAATTTCATATAATGTGAAAACGATTTTCATAGGCAGAATAAATAACATTTAAATTAAACTGGGC
ATCAGCGCAATTCAATTGGTTTGGTAATAGCAAGGGAAAATAGAATGAAGTGATCTCCAAAAAATAAGTA
CTTTTTGACTGTAAATAAAATTGTAAGGAGTAAAAAGTACTTTTTTTTCTAAAAAAATGTAATTAAGTAA
AAGTAAAAGTATTGATTTTTAATTGTACTCAAGTAAAGTAAAAATCCCCAAAAATAATACTTAAGTACAG
TAATCAAGTAAAATTACTCAAGTACTTTACACCTCTGGTTCTTGACCCCCTACCTTCAGCAAGCCCAGCA
GATCCACTAGTTCTAGAGCGGCCGCCACCGCGGTGGAGCTCCAGCTTTTGTTCCCTTTAGTGAGGGTTAA
TTGCGCGCTTGGCGTAATCATGGTCATAGCTGTTTCCTGTGTGAAATTGTTATCCGCTCACAATTCCACA
CAACATACGAGCCGGAAGCATAAAGTGTAAAGCCTGGGGTGCCTAATGAGTGAGCTAACTCACATTAATT
GCGTTGCGCTCACTGCCCGCTTTCCAGTCGGGAAACCTGTCGTGCCAGCTGCATTAATGAATCGGCCAAC
GCGCGGGGAGAGGCGGTTTGCGTATTGGGCGCTCTTCCGCTTCCTCGCTCACTGACTCGCTGCGCTCGGT
CGTTCGGCTGCGGCGAGCGGTATCAGCTCACTCAAAGGCGGTAATACGGTTATCCACAGAATCAGGGGAT
AACGCAGGAAAGAACATGTGAGCAAAAGGCCAGCAAAAGGCCAGGAACCGTAAAAAGGCCGCGTTGCTGG
CGTTTTTCCATAGGCTCCGCCCCCCTGACGAGCATCACAAAAATCGACGCTCAAGTCAGAGGTGGCGAAA
CCCGACAGGACTATAAAGATACCAGGCGTTTCCCCCTGGAAGCTCCCTCGTGCGCTCTCCTGTTCCGACC
CTGCCGCTTACCGGATACCTGTCCGCCTTTCTCCCTTCGGGAAGCGTGGCGCTTTCTCATAGCTCACGCT
GTAGGTATCTCAGTTCGGTGTAGGTCGTTCGCTCCAAGCTGGGCTGTGTGCACGAACCCCCCGTTCAGCC
CGACCGCTGCGCCTTATCCGGTAACTATCGTCTTGAGTCCAACCCGGTAAGACACGACTTATCGCCACTG
GCAGCAGCCACTGGTAACAGGATTAGCAGAGCGAGGTATGTAGGCGGTGCTACAGAGTTCTTGAAGTGGT
GGCCTAACTACGGCTACACTAGAAGAACAGTATTTGGTATCTGCGCTCTGCTGAAGCCAGTTACCTTCGG
AAAAAGAGTTGGTAGCTCTTGATCCGGCAAACAAACCACCGCTGGTAGCGGTGGTTTTTTTGTTTGCAAG
CAGCAGATTACGCGCAGAAAAAAAGGATCTCAAGAAGATCCTTTGATCTTTTCTACGGGGTCTGACGCTC
AGTGGAACGAAAACTCACGTTAAGGCATTTTGGTCATGAGATTATCAAAAAGGATCTTCACCTAGATCCT
TTTAAATTAAAAATGAAGTTTTAAATCAATCTAAAGTATATATGAGTAAACTTGGTCTGACAGTTACCAA
TGCTTAATCAGTGAGGCACCTATCTCAGCGATCTGTCTATTTCGTTCATCCATAGTTGCCTGACTCCCCG
TCGTGTAGATAACTACGATACGGGAGGGCTTACCATCTGGCCCCAGTGCTGCAATGATACCGCGAGACCC
ACGCTCACCGGCTCCAGATTTATCAGCAATAAACCAGCCAGCCGGAAGGGCCGAGCGCAGAAGTGGTCCT
GCAACTTTATCCGCCTCCATCCAGTCTATTAATTGTTGCCGGGAAGCTAGAGTAAGTAGTTCGCCAGTTA
ATAGTTTGCGCAACGTTGTTGCCATTGCTACAGGCATCGTGGTGTCACGCTCGTCGTTTGGTATGGCTTC
ATTCAGCTCCGGTTCCCAACGATCAAGGCGAGTTACATGATCCCCCATGTTGTGCAAAAAAGCGGTTAGC
TCCTTCGGTCCTCCGATCGTTGTCAGAAGTAAGTTGGCCGCAGTGTTATCACTCATGGTTATGGCAGCAC
TGCATAATTCTCTTACTGTCATGCCATCCGTAAGATGCTTTTCTGTGACTGGTGAGTACTCAACCAAGTC
ATTCTGAGAATAGTGTATGCGGCGACCGAGTTGCTCTTGCCCGGCGTCAATACGGGATAATACCGCGCCA
CATAGCAGAACTTTAAAAGTGCTCATCATTGGAAAACGTTCTTCGGGGCGAAAACTCTCAAGGATCTTAC
CGCTGTTGAGATCCAGTTCGATGTAACCCACTCGTGCACCCAACTGATCTTCAGCATCTTTTACTTTCAC
CAGCGTTTCTGGGTGAGCAAAAACAGGAAGGCAAAATGCCGCAAAAAAGGGAATAAGGGCGACACGGAAA
TGTTGAATACTCATACTCTTCCTTTTTCAATATTATTGAAGCATTTATCAGGGTTATTGTCTCATGAGCG
GATACATATTTGAATGTATTTAGAAAAATAAACAAATAGGGGTTCCGCGCACATTTCCCCGAAAAGTG
