>Addgene plasmid #135217 | pDEST mfap4:icre-p2a-tomato | depositor partial sequence | sequence record 260157 | iCre-p2a-Tomato
ATGGTGCCCAAGAAGAAGAGGAAAGTCTCCAACCTGCTGACTGTGCACCAAAACCTGCCTGCCCTCCCTG
TGGATGCCACCTCTGATGAAGTCAGGAAGAACCTGATGGACATGTTCAGGGACAGGCAGGCCTTCTCTGA
ACACACCTGGAAGATGCTCCTGTCTGTGTGCAGATCCTGGGCTGCCTGGTGCAAGCTGAACAACAGGAAA
TGGTTCCCTGCTGAACCTGAGGATGTGAGGGACTACCTCCTGTACCTGCAAGCCAGAGGCCTGGCTGTGA
AGACCATCCAACAGCACCTGGGCCAGCTCAACATGCTGCACAGGAGATCTGGCCTGCCTCGCCCTTCTGA
CTCCAATGCTGTGTCCCTGGTGATGAGGAGAATCAGAAAGGAGAATGTGGATGCTGGGGAGAGAGCCAAG
CAGGCCCTGGCCTTTGAACGCACTGACTTTGACCAAGTCAGATCCCTGATGGAGAACTCTGACAGATGCC
AGGACATCAGGAACCTGGCCTTCCTGGGCATTGCCTACAACACCCTGCTGCGCATTGCCGAAATTGCCAG
AATCAGAGTGAAGGACATCTCCCGCACCGATGGTGGGAGAATGCTGATCCACATTGGCAGGACCAAGACC
CTGGTGTCCACAGCTGGTGTGGAGAAGGCCCTGTCCCTGGGGGTTACCAAGCTGGTGGAGAGATGGATCT
CTGTGTCTGGTGTGGCTGATGACCCCAACAACTACCTGTTCTGCCGGGTCAGAAAGAATGGTGTGGCTGC
CCCTTCTGCCACCTCCCAACTGTCCACCCGGGCCCTGGAAGGGATCTTTGAGGCCACCCACCGCCTGATC
TATGGTGCCAAGGATGACTCTGGGCAGAGATACCTGGCCTGGTCTGGCCACTCTGCCAGAGTGGGTGCTG
CCAGGGACATGGCCAGGGCTGGTGTGTCCATCCCTGAAATCATGCAGGCTGGTGGCTGGACCAATGTGAA
CATTGTGATGAACTACATCAGAAACCTGGACTCTGAGACTGGGGCCATGGTGAGGCTGCTCGAGGATGGG
GACGACCCAGCTTTCTTGTACAAAGTGGTTGGATCCGGAAGCGGAGCTACTAACTTCAGCCTGCTGAAGC
AGGCTGGAGACGTGGAGGAGAACCCTGGACCTCTCGAGATGGTGAGCAAGGGCGAGGAGGTCATCAAAGA
GTTCATGCGCTTCAAGGTGCGCATGGAGGGCTCCATGAACGGCCACGAGTTCGAGATCGAGGGCGAGGGC
GAGGGCCGCCCCTACGAGGGCACCCAGACCGCCAAGCTGAAGGTGACCAAGGGCGGCCCCCTGCCCTTCG
CCTGGGACATCCTGTCCCCCCAGTTCATGTACGGCTCCAAGGCGTACGTGAAGCACCCCGCCGACATCCC
CGATTACAAGAAGCTGTCCTTCCCCGAGGGCTTCAAGTGGGAGCGCGTGATGAACTTCGAGGACGGCGGT
CTGGTGACCGTGACCCAGGACTCCTCCCTGCAGGACGGCACGCTGATCTACAAGGTGAAGATGCGCGGCA
CCAACTTCCCCCCCGACGGCCCCGTAATGCAGAAGAAGACCATGGGCTGGGAGGCCTCCACCGAGCGCCT
GTACCCCCGCGACGGCGTGCTGAAGGGCGAGATCCACCAGGCCCTGAAGCTGAAGGACGGCGGCCACTAC
CTGGTGGAGTTCAAGACCATCTACATGGCCAAGAAGCCCGTGCAACTGCCCGGCTACTACTACGTGGACA
CCAAGCTGGACATCACCTCCCACAACGAGGACTACACCATCGTGGAACAGTACGAGCGCTCCGAGGGCCG
CCACCACCTGTTCCTGGGGCATGGCACCGGCAGCACCGGCAGCGGCAGCTCCGGCACCGCCTCCTCCGAG
GACAACAACATGGCCGTCATCAAAGAGTTCATGCGCTTCAAGGTGCGCATGGAGGGCTCCATGAACGGCC
ACGAGTTCGAGATCGAGGGCGAGGGCGAGGGCCGCCCCTACGAGGGCACCCAGACCGCCAAGCTGAAGGT
GACCAAGGGCGGCCCCCTGCCCTTCGCCTGGGACATCCTGTCCCCCCAGTTCATGTACGGCTCCAAGGCG
TACGTGAAGCACCCCGCCGACATCCCCGATTACAAGAAGCTGTCCTTCCCCGAGGGCTTCAAGTGGGAGC
GCGTGATGAACTTCGAGGACGGCGGTCTGGTGACCGTGACCCAGGACTCCTCCCTGCAGGACGGCACGCT
GATCTACAAGGTGAAGATGCGCGGCACCAACTTCCCCCCCGACGGCCCCGTAATGCAGAAGAAGACCATG
GGCTGGGAGGCCTCCACCGAGCGCCTGTACCCCCGCGACGGCGTGCTGAAGGGCGAGATCCACCAGGCCC
TGAAGCTGAAGGACGGCGGCCACTACCTGGTGGAGTTCAAGACCATCTACATGGCCAAGAAGCCCGTGCA
ACTGCCCGGCTACTACTACGTGGACACCAAGCTGGACATCACCTCCCACAACGAGGACTACACCATCGTG
GAACAGTACGAGCGCTCCGAGGGCCGCCACCACCTGTTCCTGTACGGCATGGACGAGCTGTACAAG
